Addgene plasmid #108887: mVenusN-Cavin1
Purpose: Expression of Cavin1 fused to the N-terminus of mVenus for bimolecular fluorescence complementation
Depositing lab: Rob Parton. Depositing organization: University of Queensland, Institute for Molecular Bioscience. Publication: Ultrastructural localisation of protein interactions using conditionally stable nanobodies. Ariotti N, Rae J, Giles N, Martel N, Sierecki E, Gambin Y, Hall TE, Parton RG. PLoS Biol. 2018 Apr 5;16(4):e2005473. doi: 10.1371/journal.pbio.2005473. eCollection 2018 Apr. PubMed 29621251.
Backbone
  Vector backbone: pCS2+
  Backbone manufacturer: RZPD
  Vector type: Mammalian Expression
Growth in bacteria
  Bacterial resistance: Ampicillin, 100 μg/mL
  Growth temperature: 37°C
  Growth strain: DH5alpha
  Copy number: High Copy
Gene/Insert
  Gene/Insert name: caveolae associated protein 1
  Species: H. sapiens (human), Synthetic
  Mutation: altered codon usage
  Entrez Gene: CAVIN1 (a.k.a. CAVIN, CGL4, FKSG13, PTRF, cavin-1)
  Tag / fusion protein: mVenus1-155 (N terminal on insert)
Terms and licenses: Academic/Nonprofit Terms; Industry Terms: Not Available to Industry
How to cite: mVenusN-Cavin1 was a gift from Rob Parton (Addgene plasmid # 108887 ; http://n2t.net/addgene:108887 ; RRID:Addgene_108887)
