[The description below was written by a language model from this plasmid's Addgene catalogue record and pLannotate feature annotations shown in this document.]
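Description:
mVenusN-Cavin1 is a mammalian expression plasmid built on the pCS2+ backbone that produces human Cavin1 (caveolae associated protein 1, also known as PTRF) fused at its N-terminus to the N-terminal fragment of mVenus (residues 1–155). The feature annotation identifies this fragment as the improved VN155(I152L) variant used for bimolecular fluorescence complementation. The Cavin1 coding sequence is synthetic, with altered codon usage. Transcription is driven by the simian cytomegalovirus IE94 enhancer/promoter characteristic of pCS2+ and terminated by an SV40 polyadenylation signal. An SP6 promoter lies between the CMV promoter and the fusion ORF, so capped sense RNA could also be made by in vitro transcription, and a T3 promoter sits in the opposite orientation downstream of the poly(A) signal. A Gateway-type recombination site, annotated as attL2, lies just after the Cavin1 coding sequence and probably reflects recombinational cloning of the insert.

In bacteria the plasmid is maintained at high copy through a ColE1/pUC-type origin and selected with ampicillin via the β-lactamase gene. An f1 origin and remnants of lac elements (lac promoter/operator, lacZα and lacI fragments) are carried over from the backbone. The depositor sequence and the repository's sequencing result differ by only a few nucleotides in length and show the same set of features, with a different numbering start point.

The construct is one half of a BiFC pair. The mVenus fragment is non-fluorescent by itself, but when Cavin1 associates with a partner protein carrying the complementary C-terminal mVenus fragment, the two halves reassemble into a fluorescent protein. This reports the interaction and its location in cells, for example in studies of caveola assembly.
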