Features (pLannotate 1.2.2; 16 found; start..end, strand, type, name):
     35..53      +  promoter       SP6 promoter: promoter for bacteriophage SP6 RNA polymerase
    109..573     +  CDS            VN155(I152L): improved N-terminal fragment of mVenus for use in bimolecular fluorescence complementation (BiFC) (Kodama and Hu, 2010)
    613..1782    +  CDS            CAVIN1: CAVN1_HUMAN - Also known as PTRF. Experimental evidence at protein level: Swiss-Prot protein existence level 1. Plays an important role in caveolae formation and organization. Essential for the formation of caveolae in all tissues (PubMed:18056712, PubMed:18191225, PubMed:19726876). Core component of the CAVIN complex which is essential for recruitment of the complex to the caveolae in presence of calveolin-1 (CAV1). Essential for normal oligomerization of CAV1. Promotes ribosomal transcriptional activity in response to metabolic challenges in the adipocytes and plays an important role in the
   1792..1891    -  protein_bind   attL2: mutant version of attL; recombination site for the Gateway® LR reaction LR Clonase™
   1899..2033    -  polyA_signal   SV40 poly(A) signal: SV40 polyadenylation signal
   2146..2164    -  promoter       T3 promoter: promoter for bacteriophage T3 RNA polymerase
   2209..2225    -  protein_bind   lac operator: The lac repressor binds to the lac operator to inhibit transcription in E. coli. This inhibition can be relieved by adding lactose or isopropyl-β-D-thiogalactopyranoside (IPTG). lac repressor encoded by lacI
   2233..2263    -  promoter       lac promoter: promoter for the E. coli lac operon
   2278..2299    -  protein_bind   CAP binding site: CAP binding activates transcription in the presence of cAMP. E. coli catabolite activator protein
   2312..2404    -  CDS            lacI (fragment): lac repressor; lacI; The lac repressor binds to the lac operator to inhibit transcription in E. coli. This inhibition can be relieved by adding lactose or isopropyl-β-D-thiogalactopyranoside (IPTG).
   2587..3175    -  rep_origin     ori: high-copy-number ColE1/pMB1/pBR322/pUC origin of replication
   3346..4206    -  CDS            AmpR: β-lactamase; bla; confers resistance to ampicillin, carbenicillin, and related antibiotics
   4207..4311    -  promoter       AmpR promoter: bla
   4364..4792    -  rep_origin     f1 ori (sequence partly withheld): f1 bacteriophage origin of replication; arrow indicates direction of (+) strand synthesis
   4797..4863    -  CDS            lacZα (fragment): LacZα fragment of β-galactosidase; lacZ fragment
   4866..5850    +  promoter       CMV IE94 promoter: enhancer/promoter region of simian cytomegalovirus major immediate early transcription unit IE94
>Addgene plasmid #108887 | mVenusN-Cavin1 | depositor full sequence | sequence record 205193 | mVenusN-Cavin1 sequence 5850 bps
CGCCATTCTGCCTGGGGACGTCGGAGCAAGCTTGATTTAGGTGACACTATAGAATACAAGCTACTTGTTC
TTTTTGCAGGATCCCATCGATTCGAATTCGCCGCCACCATGGTGAGCAAGGGCGAGGAGCTGTTCACCGG
GGTGGTGCCCATCCTGGTCGAGCTGGACGGCGACGTAAACGGCCACAAGTTCAGCGTGTCCGGCGAGGGC
GAGGGCGATGCCACCTACGGCAAGCTGACCCTGAAGCTGATCTGCACCACCGGCAAGCTGCCCGTGCCCT
GGCCCACCCTCGTGACCACCCTGGGCTACGGCCTGCAGTGCTTCGCCCGCTACCCCGACCACATGAAGCA
GCACGACTTCTTCAAGTCCGCCATGCCCGAAGGCTACGTCCAGGAGCGCACCATCTTCTTCAAGGACGAC
GGCAACTACAAGACCCGCGCCGAGGTGAAGTTCGAGGGCGACACCCTGGTGAACCGCATCGAGCTGAAGG
GCATCGACTTCAAGGAGGACGGCAACATCCTGGGGCACAAGCTGGAGTACAACTACAACAGCCACAACGT
CTATATCACCGCCGGCGGAGGAAGCGGAGGCGGAAGCGGCGGCGGCTCTGATATCGAGGATCCGACGCTT
TATATAGTAGAACGGCCGTTGCCGGGGTATCCGGACGCTGAGGCTCCCGAGCCAAGCTCAGCGGGAGCGC
AAGCAGCCGAAGAACCCAGTGGTGCAGGCAGCGAGGAGCTCATCAAGAGCGACCAAGTCAATGGGGTTTT
GGTTCTGAGTCTCCTCGATAAGATAATAGGGGCCGTCGATCAGATTCAGTTGACACAGGCACAACTCGAA
GAGCGGCAGGCGGAGATGGAAGGAGCAGTGCAATCTATTCAAGGCGAGTTGTCTAAGCTGGGCAAAGCGC
ATGCTACAACTTCCAACACTGTAAGTAAGCTGCTTGAAAAGGTACGAAAAGTGTCAGTTAACGTAAAAAC
GGTTCGCGGATCTCTCGAAAGGCAGGCCGGACAGATAAAGAAGCTCGAAGTGAACGAAGCTGAGCTGTTG
CGGCGGCGCAACTTCAAAGTGATGATATACCAGGATGAGGTCAAGCTCCCTGCGAAACTGTCCATAAGCA
AATCCCTTAAAGAGAGCGAGGCACTTCCCGAGAAGGAGGGAGAAGAGCTTGGCGAAGGTGAGAGACCCGA
GGAGGATGCGGCAGCCCTCGAGCTCAGTAGTGATGAAGCCGTAGAAGTCGAGGAAGTCATCGAAGAGAGT
AGGGCAGAAAGGATAAAACGCTCAGGCCTGCGCCGCGTTGACGATTTCAAGAAAGCGTTCTCCAAGGAAA
AAATGGAAAAGACAAAAGTTAGGACTAGAGAGAATCTGGAAAAGACCCGACTTAAGACCAAAGAAAACCT
GGAGAAAACTAGGCATACTCTGGAGAAACGAATGAATAAGCTCGGCACGCGATTGGTACCAGCCGAACGT
CGCGAAAAGCTGAAAACCAGTAGGGATAAGCTCCGCAAGAGCTTCACTCCGGACCATGTTGTCTATGCAA
GATCCAAGACAGCAGTATATAAGGTACCCCCTTTCACATTTCATGTCAAAAAGATTAGAGAGGGGCAAGT
GGAAGTCCTCAAGGCCACTGAAATGGTCGAGGTGGGTGCCGACGACGACGAAGGGGGTGCGGAGCGAGGA
GAAGCTGGTGATCTTCGACGGGGCAGCTCACCTGACGTGCATGCGTTGCTGGAAATAACGGAAGAGAGTG
ACGCGGTTCTGGTGGACAAGAGCGATAGCGACTGAACTAGTACCCAGCTTTCTTGTACAAAGTTGGCATT
ATAAGAAAGCATTGCTTATCAATTTGTTGCAACGAACAGGTCACTATCAGTCAAAATAAAATCATTATTT
GATACGTAGATCCAGACATGATAAGATACATTGATGAGTTTGGACAAACCACAACTAGAATGCAGTGAAA
AAAATGCTTTATTTGTGAAATTTGTGATGCTATTGCTTTATTTGTAACCATTATAAGCTGCAATAAACAA
GTTAACAACAACAATTGCATTCATTTTATGTTTCAGGTTCAGGGGGAGGTGTGGGAGGTTTTTTAATTCG
CGGCCGCGGCGCCAATGCATTGGGCCCGGTACCCAGCTTTTGTTCCCTTTAGTGAGGGTTAATTGCGCGC
TTGGCGTAATCATGGTCATAGCTGTTTCCTGTGTGAAATTGTTATCCGCTCACAATTCCACACAACATAC
GAGCCGGAAGCATAAAGTGTAAAGCCTGGGGTGCCTAATGAGTGAGCTAACTCACATTAATTGCGTTGCG
CTCACTGCCCGCTTTCCAGTCGGGAAACCTGTCGTGCCAGCTGCATTAATGAATCGGCCAACGCGCGGGG
AGAGGCGGTTTGCGTATTGGGCGCTCTTCCGCTTCCTCGCTCACTGACTCGCTGCGCTCGGTCGTTCGGC
TGCGGCGAGCGGTATCAGCTCACTCAAAGGCGGTAATACGGTTATCCACAGAATCAGGGGATAACGCAGG
AAAGAACATGTGAGCAAAAGGCCAGCAAAAGGCCAGGAACCGTAAAAAGGCCGCGTTGCTGGCGTTTTTC
CATAGGCTCCGCCCCCCTGACGAGCATCACAAAAATCGACGCTCAAGTCAGAGGTGGCGAAACCCGACAG
GACTATAAAGATACCAGGCGTTTCCCCCTGGAAGCTCCCTCGTGCGCTCTCCTGTTCCGACCCTGCCGCT
TACCGGATACCTGTCCGCCTTTCTCCCTTCGGGAAGCGTGGCGCTTTCTCATAGCTCACGCTGTAGGTAT
CTCAGTTCGGTGTAGGTCGTTCGCTCCAAGCTGGGCTGTGTGCACGAACCCCCCGTTCAGCCCGACCGCT
GCGCCTTATCCGGTAACTATCGTCTTGAGTCCAACCCGGTAAGACACGACTTATCGCCACTGGCAGCAGC
CACTGGTAACAGGATTAGCAGAGCGAGGTATGTAGGCGGTGCTACAGAGTTCTTGAAGTGGTGGCCTAAC
TACGGCTACACTAGAAGGACAGTATTTGGTATCTGCGCTCTGCTGAAGCCAGTTACCTTCGGAAAAAGAG
TTGGTAGCTCTTGATCCGGCAAACAAACCACCGCTGGTAGCGGTGGTTTTTTTGTTTGCAAGCAGCAGAT
TACGCGCAGAAAAAAAGGATCTCAAGAAGATCCTTTGATCTTTTCTACGGGGTCTGACGCTCAGTGGAAC
GAAAACTCACGTTAAGGGATTTTGGTCATGAGATTATCAAAAAGGATCTTCACCTAGATCCTTTTAAATT
AAAAATGAAGTTTTAAATCAATCTAAAGTATATATGAGTAAACTTGGTCTGACAGTTACCAATGCTTAAT
CAGTGAGGCACCTATCTCAGCGATCTGTCTATTTCGTTCATCCATAGTTGCCTGACTCCCCGTCGTGTAG
ATAACTACGATACGGGAGGGCTTACCATCTGGCCCCAGTGCTGCAATGATACCGCGAGACCCACGCTCAC
CGGCTCCAGATTTATCAGCAATAAACCAGCCAGCCGGAAGGGCCGAGCGCAGAAGTGGTCCTGCAACTTT
ATCCGCCTCCATCCAGTCTATTAATTGTTGCCGGGAAGCTAGAGTAAGTAGTTCGCCAGTTAATAGTTTG
CGCAACGTTGTTGCCATTGCTACAGGCATCGTGGTGTCACGCTCGTCGTTTGGTATGGCTTCATTCAGCT
CCGGTTCCCAACGATCAAGGCGAGTTACATGATCCCCCATGTTGTGCAAAAAAGCGGTTAGCTCCTTCGG
TCCTCCGATCGTTGTCAGAAGTAAGTTGGCCGCAGTGTTATCACTCATGGTTATGGCAGCACTGCATAAT
TCTCTTACTGTCATGCCATCCGTAAGATGCTTTTCTGTGACTGGTGAGTACTCAACCAAGTCATTCTGAG
AATAGTGTATGCGGCGACCGAGTTGCTCTTGCCCGGCGTCAATACGGGATAATACCGCGCCACATAGCAG
AACTTTAAAAGTGCTCATCATTGGAAAACGTTCTTCGGGGCGAAAACTCTCAAGGATCTTACCGCTGTTG
AGATCCAGTTCGATGTAACCCACTCGTGCACCCAACTGATCTTCAGCATCTTTTACTTTCACCAGCGTTT
CTGGGTGAGCAAAAACAGGAAGGCAAAATGCCGCAAAAAAGGGAATAAGGGCGACACGGAAATGTTGAAT
ACTCATACTCTTCCTTTTTCAATATTATTGAAGCATTTATCAGGGTTATTGTCTCATGAGCGGATACATA
TTTGAATGTATTTAGAAAAATAAACAAATAGGGGTTCCGCGCACATTTCCCCGAAAAGTGCCACCTAAAT
TGTAAGCGTTAATATTTTGTTAAAATTCGCGTTAAATTTTTGTTAAATCAGCTCATTTTTTAACCAATAG
GCCGAAATCGGCAAAATCCCTTATAAATCAAAAGAATAGACCGAGATAGGGT
[37 nt withheld, positions 4463-4499]
AAAGAACGTGGACTCCAACGTCAAAGG
[49 nt withheld, positions 4527-4575]
T
[91 nt withheld, positions 4577-4667]
G
[124 nt withheld, positions 4669-4792]
CCCATTCGCCATTCAGGCTGCGCAACTGTTGGGAAGGGCGATCGGTGCGGGCCTCTTCGCTATTACGCCA
GTCGACCATAGCCAATTCAATATGGCGTATATGGACTCATGCCAATTCAATATGGTGGATCTGGACCTGT
GCCAATTCAATATGGCGTATATGGACTCGTGCCAATTCAATATGGTGGATCTGGACCCCAGCCAATTCAA
TATGGCGGACTTGGCACCATGCCAATTCAATATGGCGGACTTGGCACTGTGCCAACTGGGGAGGGGTCTA
CTTGGCACGGTGCCAAGTTTGAGGAGGGGTCTTGGCCCTGTGCCAAGTCCGCCATATTGAATTGGCATGG
TGCCAATAATGGCGGCCATATTGGCTATATGCCAGGATCAATATATAGGCAATATCCAATATGGCCCTAT
GCCAATATGGCTATTGGCCAGGTTCAATACTATGTATTGGCCCTATGCCATATAGTATTCCATATATGGG
TTTTCCTATTGACGTAGATAGCCCCTCCCAATGGGCGGTCCCATATACCATATATGGGGCTTCCTAATAC
CGCCCATAGCCACTCCCCCATTGACGTCAATGGTCTCTATATATGGTCTTTCCTATTGACGTCATATGGG
CGGTCCTATTGACGTATATGGCGCCTCCCCCATTGACGTCAATTACGGTAAATGGCCCGCCTGGCTCAAT
GCCCATTGACGTCAATAGGACCACCCACCATTGACGTCAATGGGATGGCTCATTGCCCATTCATATCCGT
TCTCACGCCCCCTATTGACGTCAATGACGGTAAATGGCCCACTTGGCAGTACATCAATATCTATTAATAG
TAACTTGGCAAGTACATTACTATTGGAAGGACGCCAGGGTACATTGGCAGTACTCCCATTGACGTCAATG
GCGGTAAATGGCCCGCGATGGCTGCCAAGTACATCCCCATTGACGTCAATGGGGAGGGGCAATGACGCAA
ATGGGCGTTCCATTGACGTAAATGGGCGGTAGGCGTGCCTAATGGGAGGTCTATATAAGCAATGCTCGTT
TAGGGAAC
