Features (pLannotate 1.2.2; 16 found; start..end, strand, type, name):
     41..1018    +  promoter       CMV IE94 promoter: enhancer/promoter region of simian cytomegalovirus major immediate early transcription unit IE94
   1053..1071    +  promoter       SP6 promoter: promoter for bacteriophage SP6 RNA polymerase
   1127..1591    +  CDS            VN155(I152L): improved N-terminal fragment of mVenus for use in bimolecular fluorescence complementation (BiFC) (Kodama and Hu, 2010)
   1631..2800    +  CDS            CAVIN1: CAVN1_HUMAN - Also known as PTRF. Experimental evidence at protein level: Swiss-Prot protein existence level 1. Plays an important role in caveolae formation and organization. Essential for the formation of caveolae in all tissues (PubMed:18056712, PubMed:18191225, PubMed:19726876). Core component of the CAVIN complex which is essential for recruitment of the complex to the caveolae in presence of calveolin-1 (CAV1). Essential for normal oligomerization of CAV1. Promotes ribosomal transcriptional activity in response to metabolic challenges in the adipocytes and plays an important role in the
   2810..2909    -  protein_bind   attL2: mutant version of attL; recombination site for the Gateway® LR reaction LR Clonase™
   2917..3051    -  polyA_signal   SV40 poly(A) signal: SV40 polyadenylation signal
   3164..3182    -  promoter       T3 promoter: promoter for bacteriophage T3 RNA polymerase
   3227..3243    -  protein_bind   lac operator: The lac repressor binds to the lac operator to inhibit transcription in E. coli. This inhibition can be relieved by adding lactose or isopropyl-β-D-thiogalactopyranoside (IPTG). lac repressor encoded by lacI
   3251..3281    -  promoter       lac promoter: promoter for the E. coli lac operon
   3296..3317    -  protein_bind   CAP binding site: CAP binding activates transcription in the presence of cAMP. E. coli catabolite activator protein
   3330..3422    -  CDS            lacI (fragment): lac repressor; lacI; The lac repressor binds to the lac operator to inhibit transcription in E. coli. This inhibition can be relieved by adding lactose or isopropyl-β-D-thiogalactopyranoside (IPTG).
   3605..4193    -  rep_origin     ori: high-copy-number ColE1/pMB1/pBR322/pUC origin of replication
   4364..5224    -  CDS            AmpR: β-lactamase; bla; confers resistance to ampicillin, carbenicillin, and related antibiotics
   5225..5329    -  promoter       AmpR promoter: bla
   5382..5810    -  rep_origin     f1 ori (sequence partly withheld): f1 bacteriophage origin of replication; arrow indicates direction of (+) strand synthesis
   5815..34      -  CDS            lacZα (fragment) (across the origin): LacZα fragment of β-galactosidase; lacZ fragment
>Addgene plasmid #108887 | mVenusN-Cavin1 | addgene full sequence | sequence record 213324 | Addgene NGS Result
GCGATCGGTGCGGGCCTCTTCGCTATTACGCCAGTCGACCGCCAATTCAATATGGCGTATATGGACTCAT
GCCAATTCAATATGGTGGATCTGGACCTGTGCCAATTCAATATGGCGTATATGGACTCGTGCCAATTCAA
TATGGTGGATCTGGACCCCAGCCAATTCAATATGGCGGACTTGGCACCATGCCAATTCAATATGGCGGAC
CTGGCACTGTGCCAACTGGGGAGGGGTCTACTTGGCACGGTGCCAAGTTTGAGGAGGGGTCTTGGCCCTG
TGCCAAGTCCGCCATATTGAATTGGCATGGTGCCAATAATGGCGGCCATATTGGCTATATGCCAGGATCA
ATATATAGGCAATATCCAATATGGCCCTATGCCAATATGGCTATTGGCCAGGTTCAATACTATGTATTGG
CCCTATGCCATATAGTATTCCATATATGGGTTTTCCTATTGACGTAGATAGCCCCTCCCAATGGGCGGTC
CCATATACCATATATGGGGCTTCCTAATACCGCCCATAGCCACTCCCCCATTGACGTCAATGGTCTCTAT
ATATGGTCTTTCCTATTGACGTCATATGGGCGGTCCTATTGACGTATATGGCGCCTCCCCCATTGACGTC
AATTACGGTAAATGGCCCGCCTGGCTCAATGCCCATTGACGTCAATAGGACCACCCACCATTGACGTCAA
TGGGATGGCTCATTGCCCATTCATATCCGTTCTCACGCCCCCTATTGACGTCAATGACGGTAAATGGCCC
ACTTGGCAGTACATCAATATCTATTAATAGTAACTTGGCAAGTACATTACTATTGGAAGTACGCCAGGGT
ACATTGGCAGTACTCCCATTGACGTCAATGGCGGTAAATGGCCCGCGATGGCTGCCAAGTACATCCCCAT
TGACGTCAATGGGGAGGGGCAATGACGCAAATGGGCGTTCCATTGACGTAAATGGGCGGTAGGCGTGCCT
AATGGGAGGTCTATATAAGCAATGCTCGTTTAGGGAACCGCCATTCTGCCTGGGGACGTCGGAGCAAGCT
TGATTTAGGTGACACTATAGAATACAAGCTACTTGTTCTTTTTGCAGGATCCCATCGATTCGAATTCGCC
GCCACCATGGTGAGCAAGGGCGAGGAGCTGTTCACCGGGGTGGTGCCCATCCTGGTCGAGCTGGACGGCG
ACGTAAACGGCCACAAGTTCAGCGTGTCCGGCGAGGGCGAGGGCGATGTCACCTACGGCAAGCTGACCCT
GAAGCTGATCTGCACCACCGGCAAGCTGCCCGTGCCCTGGCCCACCCTCGTGACCACCCTGGGCTACGGC
CTGCAGTGCTTCGCCCGCTACCCCGACCACATGAAGCAGCACGACTTCTTCAAGTCCGCCATGCCCGAAG
GCTACGTCCAGGAGCGCACCATCTTCTTCAAGGACGACGGCAACTACAAGACCCGCGCCGAGGTGAAGTT
CGAGGGCGACACCCTGGTGAACCGCATCGAGCTGAAGGGCATCGACTTCAAGGAGGACGGCAACATCCTG
GGGCACAAGCTGGAGTACAACTACAACAGCCACAACGTCTATATCACCGCCGGCGGAGGAAGCGGAGGCG
GAAGCGGCGGCGGCTCTGATATCGAGGATCCGACGCTTTATATAGTAGAACGGCCGTTGCCGGGGTATCC
GGACGCTGAGGCTCCCGAGCCAAGCTCAGCGGGAGCGCAAGCAGCCGAAGAACCCAGTGGTGCAGGCAGC
GAGGAGCTCATCAAGAGCGACCAAGTCAATGGGGTTTTGGTTCTGAGTCTCCTCGATAAGATAATAGGGG
CCGTCGATCAGATTCAGTTGACACAGGCACAACTCGAAGAGCGGCAGGCGGAGATGGAAGGAGCAGTGCA
ATCTATTCAAGGCGAGTTGTCTAAGCTGGGCAAAGCGCATGCTACAACTTCCAACACTGTAAGTAAGCTG
CTTGAAAAGGTACGAAAAGTGTCAGTTAACGTAAAAACGGTTCGCGGATCTCTCGAAAGGCAGGCCGGAC
AGATAAAGAAGCTCGAAGTGAACGAAGCTGAGCTGTTGCGGCGGCGCAACTTCAAAGTGATGATATACCA
GGATGAGGTCAAGCTCCCTGCGAAACTGTCCATAAGCAAATCCCTTAAAGAGAGCGAGGCACTTCCCGAG
AAGGAGGGAGAAGAGCTTGGCGAAGGTGAGAGACCCGAGGAGGATGCGGCAGCCCTCGAGCTCAGTAGTG
ATGAAGCCGTAGAAGTCGAGGAAGTCATCGAAGAGAGTAGGGCAGAAAGGATAAAACGCTCAGGCCTGCG
CCGCGTTGACGATTTCAAGAAAGCGTTCTCCAAGGAAAAAATGGAAAAGACAAAAGTTAGGACTAGAGAG
AATCTGGAAAAGACCCGACTTAAGACCAAAGAAAACCTGGAGAAAACTAGGCATACTCTGGAGAAACGAA
TGAATAAGCTCGGCACGCGATTGGTACCAGCCGAACGTCGCGAAAAGCTGAAAACCAGTAGGGATAAGCT
CCGCAAGAGCTTCACTCCGGACCATGTTGTCTATGCAAGATCCAAGACAGCAGTATATAAGGTACCCCCT
TTCACATTTCATGTCAAAAAGATTAGAGAGGGGCAAGTGGAAGTCCTCAAGGCCACTGAAATGGTCGAGG
TGGGTGCCGACGACGACGAAGGGGGTGCGGAGCGAGGAGAAGCTGGTGATCTTCGACGGGGCAGCTCACC
TGACGTGCATGCGTTGCTGGAAATAACGGAAGAGAGTGACGCGGTTCTGGTGGACAAGAGCGATAGCGAC
TGAACTAGTACCCAGCTTTCTTGTACAAAGTTGGCATTATAAGAAAGCATTGCTTATCAATTTGTTGCAA
CGAACAGGTCACTATCAGTCAAAATAAAATCATTATTTGATACGTAGATCCAGACATGATAAGATACATT
GATGAGTTTGGACAAACCACAACTAGAATGCAGTGAAAAAAATGCTTTATTTGTGAAATTTGTGATGCTA
TTGCTTTATTTGTAACCATTATAAGCTGCAATAAACAAGTTAACAACAACAATTGCATTCATTTTATGTT
TCAGGTTCAGGGGGAGGTGTGGGAGGTTTTTTAATTCGCGGCCGCGGCGCCAATGCATTGGGCCCGGTAC
CCAGCTTTTGTTCCCTTTAGTGAGGGTTAATTGCGCGCTTGGCGTAATCATGGTCATAGCTGTTTCCTGT
GTGAAATTGTTATCCGCTCACAATTCCACACAACATACGAGCCGGGAGCATAAAGTGTAAAGCCTGGGGT
GCCTAATGAGTGAGCTAACTCACATTAATTGCGTTGCGCTCACTGCCCGCTTTCCAGTCGGGAAACCTGT
CGTGCCAGCTGCATTAATGAATCGGCCAACGCGCGGGGAGAGGCGGTTTGCGTATTGGGCGCTCTTCCGC
TTCCTCGCTCACTGACTCGCTGCGCTCGGTCGTTCGGCTGCGGCGAGCGGTATCAGCTCACTCAAAGGCG
GTAATACGGTTATCCACAGAATCAGGGGATAACGCAGGAAAGAACATGTGAGCAAAAGGCCAGCAAAAGG
CCAGGAACCGTAAAAAGGCCGCGTTGCTGGCGTTTTTCCATAGGCTCCGCCCCCCTGACGAGCATCACAA
AAATCGACGCTCAAGTCAGAGGTGGCGAAACCCGACAGGACTATAAAGATACCAGGCGTTTCCCCCTGGA
AGCTCCCTCGTGCGCTCTCCTGTTCCGACCCTGCCGCTTACCGGATACCTGTCCGCCTTTCTCCCTTCGG
GAAGCGTGGCGCTTTCTCATAGCTCACGCTGTAGGTATCTCAGTTCGGTGTAGGTCGTTCGCTCCAAGCT
GGGCTGTGTGCACGAACCCCCCGTTCAGCCCGACCGCTGCGCCTTATCCGGTAACTATCGTCTTGAGTCC
AACCCGGTAAGACACGACTTATCGCCACTGGCAGCAGCCACTGGTAACAGGATTAGCAGAGCGAGGTATG
TAGGCGGTGCTACAGAGTTCTTGAAGTGGTGGCCTAACTACGGCTACACTAGAAGAACAGTATTTGGTAT
CTGCGCTCTGCTGAAGCCAGTTACCTTCGGAAAAAGAGTTGGTAGCTCTTGATCCGGCAAACAAACCACC
GCTGGTAGCGGTGGTTTTTTTGTTTGCAAGCAGCAGATTACGCGCAGAAAAAAAGGATCTCAAGAAGATC
CTTTGATCTTTTCTACGGGGTCTGACGCTCAGTGGAACGAAAACTCACGTTAAGGGATTTTGGTCATGAG
ATTATCAAAAAGGATCTTCACCTAGATCCTTTTAAATTAAAAATGAAGTTTTAAATCAATCTAAAGTATA
TATGAGTAAACTTGGTCTGACAGTTACCAATGCTTAATCAGTGAGGCACCTATCTCAGCGATCTGTCTAT
TTCGTTCATCCATAGTTGCCTGACTCCCCGTCGTGTAGATAACTACGATACGGGAGGGCTTACCATCTGG
CCCCAGTGCTGCAATGATACCGCGAGACCCACGCTCACCGGCTCCAGATTTATCAGCAATAAACCAGCCA
GCCGGAAGGGCCGAGCGCAGAAGTGGTCCTGCAACTTTATCCGCCTCCATCCAGTCTATTAATTGTTGCC
GGGAAGCTAGAGTAAGTAGTTCGCCAGTTAATAGTTTGCGCAACGTTGTTGCCATTGCTACAGGCATCGT
GGTGTCACGCTCGTCGTTTGGTATGGCTTCATTCAGCTCCGGTTCCCAACGATCAAGGCGAGTTACATGA
TCCCCCATGTTGTGCAAAAAAGCGGTTAGCTCCTTCGGTCCTCCGATCGTTGTCAGAAGTAAGTTGGCCG
CAGTGTTATCACTCATGGTTATGGCAGCACTGCATAATTCTCTTACTGTCATGCCATCCGTAAGATGCTT
TTCTGTGACTGGTGAGTACTCAACCAAGTCATTCTGAGAATAGTGTATGCGGCGACCGAGTTGCTCTTGC
CCGGCGTCAATACGGGATAATACCGCGCCACATAGCAGAACTTTAAAAGTGCTCATCATTGGAAAACGTT
CTTCGGGGCGAAAACTCTCAAGGATCTTACCGCTGTTGAGATCCAGTTCGATGTAACCCACTCGTGCACC
CAACTGATCTTCAGCATCTTTTACTTTCACCAGCGTTTCTGGGTGAGCAAAAACAGGAAGGCAAAATGCC
GCAAAAAAGGGAATAAGGGCGACACGGAAATGTTGAATACTCATACTCTTCCTTTTTCAATATTATTGAA
GCATTTATCAGGGTTATTGTCTCATGAGCGGATACATATTTGAATGTATTTAGAAAAATAAACAAATAGG
GGTTCCGCGCACATTTCCCCGAAAAGTGCCACCTAAATTGTAAGCGTTAATATTTTGTTAAAATTCGCGT
TAAATTTTTGTTAAATCAGCTCATTTTTTAACCAATAGGCCGAAATCGGCAAAATCCCTTATAAATCAAA
AGAATAGACCGAGATAGGGT
[37 nt withheld, positions 5481-5517]
AAAGAACGTGGACTCCAACGTCAAAGG
[49 nt withheld, positions 5545-5593]
T
[91 nt withheld, positions 5595-5685]
G
[124 nt withheld, positions 5687-5810]
CCCATTCGCCATTCAGGCTGCGCAACTGTTGGGAAGG
